>Addgene plasmid #39253 | pRAJ23 | depositor full sequence | sequence record 49427 | pRAJ23 sequence 4452 bps
GAATTCGCGGCCGCTTCTAGAGCTAGCTATAAACGCAGAAAGGCCCACCCGAAGGTGAGCCAGTGTGACT
CTAGTAGAGAGCGTTCACCGACAAACAACAGATAAAACGAAAGGCCCAGTCTTTCGACTGAGCCTTTCGT
TTTATTTGATGCCTGGCCTAGGATATCGATCATATCCCTTATGACCGATCTGCTCCACACATCCTAGGTA
TGAACGCGGGAGCAAACAAATCGCTTTAGGCGACCCTCCGTGCTCAGTATCTCTATCACTGATAGGGATG
TCAATCTCTATCACTGATAGGGAATGCATGCTAGCATAAATGTGAGCGGATAACATTGACATTGTGAGCG
GATAACAAGATACTGAGCACGTGTCGGTTGTATTTCTTCTTTAGGCACCCTCTTAAAGAGGAGATGTAAT
GTATGACTAGCCGTAAAGGAGAAGAACTTTTCACTGGAGTTGTCCCAATTCTTGTTGAATTAGATGGTGA
TGTTAATGGGCACAAATTTTCTGTCAGTGGAGAGGGTGAAGGTGATGCAACATACGGAAAACTTACCCTT
AAATTTATTTGCACTACTGGAAAACTACCTGTTCCATGGCCAACACTTGTCACTACTTTCGGTTATGGTG
TTCAATGCTTTGCGAGATACCCAGATCATATGAAACAGCATGACTTTTTCAAGAGTGCCATGCCCGAAGG
TTATGTACAGGAAAGAACTATATTTTTCAAAGATGACGGGAACTACAAGACACGTGCTGAAGTCAAGTTT
GAAGGTGATACCCTTGTTAATAGAATCGAGTTAAAAGGTATTGATTTTAAAGAAGATGGAAACATTCTTG
GACACAAATTGGAATACAACTATAACTCACACAATGTATACATCATGGCAGACAAACAAAAGAATGGAAT
CAAAGTTAACTTCAAAATTAGACACAACATTGAAGATGGAAGCGTTCAACTAGCAGACCATTATCAACAA
AATACTCCAATTGGCGATGGCCCTGTCCTTTTACCAGACAACCATTACCTGTCCACACAATCTGCCCTTT
CGAAAGATCCCAACGAAAAGAGAGACCACATGGTCCTTCTTGAGTTTGTAACAGCTGCTGGGATTACACA
TGGCATGGATGAACTATACAAATAATAATACTAGAGCCAGGCATCAAATAAAACGAAAGGCTCAGTCGAA
AGACTGGGCCTTTCGTTTTATCTGTTGTTTGTCGGTGAACGCTCTCTACTAGAGTCACACTGGCTCACCT
TCGGGTGGGCCTTTCTGCGTTTATATACTAGTAGCGGCCGCTGCAGTCCGGCAAAAAAACGGGCAAGGTG
TCACCACCCTGCCCTTTTTCTTTAAAACCGAAAAGATTACTTCGCGTTATGCAGGCTTCCTCGCTCACTG
ACTCGCTGCGCTCGGTCGTTCGGCTGCGGCGAGCGGTATCAGCTCACTCAAAGGCGGTAATACGGTTATC
CACAGAATCAGGGGATAACGCAGGAAAGAACATGTGAGCAAAAGGCCAGCAAAAGGCCAGGAACCGTAAA
AAGGCCGCGTTGCTGGCGTTTTTCCATAGGCTCCGCCCCCCTGACGAGCATCACAAAAATCGACGCTCAA
GTCAGAGGTGGCGAAACCCGACAGGACTATAAAGATACCAGGCGTTTCCCCCTGGAAGCTCCCTCGTGCG
CTCTCCTGTTCCGACCCTGCCGCTTACCGGATACCTGTCCGCCTTTCTCCCTTCGGGAAGCGTGGCGCTT
TCTCATAGCTCACGCTGTAGGTATCTCAGTTCGGTGTAGGTCGTTCGCTCCAAGCTGGGCTGTGTGCACG
AACCCCCCGTTCAGCCCGACCGCTGCGCCTTATCCGGTAACTATCGTCTTGAGTCCAACCCGGTAAGACA
CGACTTATCGCCACTGGCAGCAGCCACTGGTAACAGGATTAGCAGAGCGAGGTATGTAGGCGGTGCTACA
GAGTTCTTGAAGTGGTGGCCTAACTACGGCTACACTAGAAGGACAGTATTTGGTATCTGCGCTCTGCTGA
AGCCAGTTACCTTCGGAAAAAGAGTTGGTAGCTCTTGATCCGGCAAACAAACCACCGCTGGTAGCGGTGG
TTTTTTTGTTTGCAAGCAGCAGATTACGCGCAGAAAAAAAGGATCTCAAGAAGATCCTTTGATCTTTTCT
ACGGGGTCTGACGCTCAGTGGAACGAAAACTCACGTTAAGGGATTTTGGTCATGAGATTATCAAAAAGGA
TCTTCACCTAGATCCTTTTAAATTAAAAATGAAGTTTTAAATCAATCTAAAGTATATATGAGTAAACTTG
GTCTGACAGCTCGAGTCCCGTCAAGTCAGCGTAATGCTCTGCCAGTGTTACAACCAATTAACCAATTCTG
ATTAGAAAAACTCATCGAGCATCAAATGAAACTGCAATTTATTCATATCAGGATTATCAATACCATATTT
TTGAAAAAGCCGTTTCTGTAATGAAGGAGAAAACTCACCGAGGCAGTTCCATAGGATGGCAAGATCCTGG
TATCGGTCTGCGATTCCGACTCGTCCAACATCAATACAACCTATTAATTTCCCCTCGTCAAAAATAAGGT
TATCAAGTGAGAAATCACCATGAGTGACGACTGAATCCGGTGAGAATGGCAAAAGCTTATGCATTTCTTT
CCAGACTTGTTCAACAGGCCAGCCATTACGCTCGTCATCAAAATCACTCGCATCAACCAAACCGTTATTC
ATTCGTGATTGCGCCTGAGCGAGACGAAATACGCGATCGCTGTTAAAAGGACAATTACAAACAGGAATCG
AATGCAACCGGCGCAGGAACACTGCCAGCGCATCAACAATATTTTCACCTGAATCAGGATATTCTTCTAA
TACCTGGAATGCTGTTTTCCCGGGGATCGCAGTGGTGAGTAACCATGCATCATCAGGAGTACGGATAAAA
TGCTTGATGGTCGGAAGAGGCATAAATTCCGTCAGCCAGTTTAGTCTGACCATCTCATCTGTAACATCAT
TGGCAACGCTACCTTTGCCATGTTTCAGAAACAACTCTGGCGCATCGGGCTTCCCATACAATCGATAGAT
TGTCGCACCTGATTGCCCGACATTATCGCGAGCCCATTTATACCCATATAAATCAGCATCCATGTTGGAA
TTTAATCGCGGCCTGGAGCAAGACGTTTCCCGTTGAATATGGCTCATAACACCCCTTGTATTACTGTTTA
TGTAAGCAGACAGTTTTATTGTTCATGATGATATATTTTTATCTTGTGCAATGTAACATCAGAGATTTTG
AGACACAACGTGGCTTTGTTGAATAAATCGAACTTTTGCTGAGTTGAAGGATCAGCTCGAGTTACCAATG
CTTAATCAGTGAGGCACCTATCTCAGCGATCTGTCTATTTCGTTCATCCATAGTTGCCTGACTCCCCGTC
GTGTAGATAACTACGATACGGGAGGGCTTACCATCTGGCCCCAGTGCTGCAATGATACCGCGAGACCCAC
GCTCACCGGCTCCAGATTTATCAGCAATAAACCAGCCAGCCGGAAGGGCCGAGCGCAGAAGTGGTCCTGC
AACTTTATCCGCCTCCATCCAGTCTATTAATTGTTGCCGGGAAGCTAGAGTAAGTAGTTCGCCAGTTAAT
AGTTTGCGCAACGTTGTTGCCATTGCTACAGGCATCGTGGTGTCACGCTCGTCGTTTGGTATGGCTTCAT
TCAGCTCCGGTTCCCAACGATCAAGGCGAGTTACATGATCCCCCATGTTGTGCAAAAAAGCGGTTAGCTC
CTTCGGTCCTCCGATCGTTGTCAGAAGTAAGTTGGCCGCAGTGTTATCACTCATGGTTATGGCAGCACTG
CATAATTCTCTTACTGTCATGCCATCCGTAAGATGCTTTTCTGTGACTGGTGAGTACTCAACCAAGTCAT
TCTGAGAATAGTGTATGCGGCGACCGAGTTGCTCTTGCCCGGCGTCAATACGGGATAATACCGCGCCACA
TAGCAGAACTTTAAAAGTGCTCATCATTGGAAAACGTTCTTCGGGGCGAAAACTCTCAAGGATCTTACCG
CTGTTGAGATCCAGTTCGATGTAACCCACTCGTGCACCCAACTGATCTTCAGCATCTTTTACTTTCACCA
GCGTTTCTGGGTGAGCAAAAACAGGAAGGCAAAATGCCGCAAAAAAGGGAATAAGGGCGACACGGAAATG
TTGAATACTCATACTCTTCCTTTTTCAATATTATTGAAGCATTTATCAGGGTTATTGTCTCATGAGCGGA
TACATATTTGAATGTATTTAGAAAAATAAACAAATAGGGGTTCCGCGCACATTTCCCCGAAAAGTGCCAC
CTGACGTCTAAGAAACCATTATTATCATGACATTAACCTATAAAAATAGGCGTATCACGAGGCAGAATTT
CAGATAAAAAAAATCCTTAGCTTTCGCTAAGGATGATTTCTG
Features (pLannotate 1.2.2; 16 found; start..end, strand, type, name):
      1..22      +  misc_feature   BioBrick prefix: BioBrick prefix for parts that do not start with "ATG"
     34..61      -  terminator     T7Te terminator: phage T7 early transcription terminator
     77..148     -  terminator     rrnB T1 terminator: transcription terminator T1 from the E. coli rrnB gene
    260..279     -  promoter       H1-2O2 promoter (fragment): doxycycline-inducible variant of the human H1 RNA promoter (Henriksen et al., 2007)
    285..303     -  protein_bind   tet operator: tetO; bacterial operator O2 for the tetR and tetA genes tetracycline repressor TetR
    342..358     +  protein_bind   lac operator: The lac repressor binds to the lac operator to inhibit transcription in E. coli. This inhibition can be relieved by adding lactose or isopropyl-β-D-thiogalactopyranoside (IPTG). lac repressor encoded by lacI
    432..1142    +  CDS            hfriFP: hfriFP is a fluorescent protein published in 2013, derived from Herbaspirillum frisingense.
   1165..1236    +  terminator     rrnB T1 terminator: transcription terminator T1 from the E. coli rrnB gene
   1252..1279    +  terminator     T7Te terminator: phage T7 early transcription terminator
   1286..1306    +  misc_feature   BioBrick suffix: universal suffix for all parts
   1307..1366    +  terminator     his operon terminator: This putative transcriptin terminator from the E. coli his operon has a 2-bp deletion introduced during synthesis. Its efficiency has not been determined.
   1561..2149    -  rep_origin     ori: high-copy-number ColE1/pMB1/pBR322/pUC origin of replication
   2382..3197    -  CDS            KanR: aminoglycoside phosphotransferase; aph(3')-Ia; confers resistance to kanamycin in bacteria or G418 (Geneticin®) in eukaryotes
   3352..4212    -  CDS            AmpR: β-lactamase; bla; confers resistance to ampicillin, carbenicillin, and related antibiotics
   4213..4317    -  promoter       AmpR promoter: bla
   4407..4450    -  terminator     bacterial terminator: putative bacterial transcription terminator
