[The description below was written by a language model from this plasmid's Addgene catalogue record and pLannotate feature annotations shown in this document.]
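Description:
pRAJ23 is a 4,452 bp high-copy bacterial expression plasmid for synthetic biology work in E. coli. It is built on the pSTC0 backbone, part of which derives from the BioBrick vector pSB1AK3. It replicates from a ColE1/pUC-type origin and carries both a β-lactamase gene (ampicillin resistance, with its native bla promoter) and an aph(3')-Ia gene (kanamycin resistance), so it can be selected with either or both antibiotics. The payload lies between a BioBrick prefix and suffix, and further terminators in the backbone insulate it from surrounding transcription.

The insert, the "RAJ23 system", comes from a study on the automated de novo design of small RNA circuits for synthetic riboregulation. It is recorded as using two promoters, pLlacO-1 and pLtetO-1, and the feature table shows these arranged divergently. A tet-operator-containing region faces the reverse strand and runs about 110 bp to an rrnB T1/T7Te terminator pair. That layout suits a short non-coding transcript, presumably the designed regulatory small RNA, though this segment is unannotated. The "H1-2O2 promoter fragment" hit in this region is most likely just a match to a tetO sequence. A lac-operator-containing promoter faces forward and drives, after a short untranslated leader, a roughly 710 bp fluorescent protein reading frame followed by a second rrnB T1/T7Te pair. The annotation tool labels this frame hfriFP, but the catalogue fields do not name the reporter, so its identity should be treated as uncertain.

With the two transcripts under separate TetR- and LacI-responsive promoters, each could be induced independently in a host expressing both repressors. Fluorescence would then report whether the small RNA regulates translation of the reporter mRNA, which is the apparent use of the construct in characterising engineered riboregulator pairs.
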