Addgene plasmid #39253: pRAJ23
Depositing lab: Alfonso Jaramillo. Depositing organization: Institute of System and Synthetic Biology, iSSB. Publication: De novo automated design of small RNA circuits for engineering synthetic riboregulation in living cells. Rodrigo G, Landrain TE, Jaramillo A. Proc Natl Acad Sci U S A. 2012 Sep 18;109(38):15271-6. Epub 2012 Sep 4. 10.1073/pnas.1203831109 PubMed 22949707.
Backbone
  Vector backbone: pSTC0
  Backbone manufacturer: Jaramillo Lab
  Backbone size w/o insert (bp): 4042
  Total vector size (bp): 4452
  Vector type: Bacterial Expression, Synthetic Biology
Growth in bacteria
  Bacterial resistance: Ampicillin and Kanamycin, 100 & 50 μg/mL
  Growth temperature: 37°C
  Growth strain: DH5alpha
  Copy number: High Copy
Gene/Insert
  Gene/Insert name: RAJ23 system
  Promoter: pLlacO-1+pLtetO-1
  Cloning method: Restriction Enzyme; 5′ cloning site EcoRI (not destroyed); 3′ cloning site SpeI (destroyed during cloning)
  Sequencing primers: 5′ tgccacctgacgtctaagaa; 3′ attaccgcctttgagtgagc
Resource information
  A portion of this plasmid was derived from a plasmid made by: http://partsregistry.org/Part:pSB1AK3
Terms and licenses: Academic/Nonprofit Terms; Industry Terms: Not Available to Industry
How to cite: pRAJ23 was a gift from Alfonso Jaramillo (Addgene plasmid # 39253 ; http://n2t.net/addgene:39253 ; RRID:Addgene_39253)
