>Addgene plasmid #39253 | pRAJ23 | addgene partial sequence | sequence record 52412 | GFPfusionREV 5'-CTCCACTGACAGAAAATTTG-3'
AATTGGGACAACTCCAGTGAAAAGTTCTTCTCCTTTACGGCTAGTCATACATTACATCTCCTCTTTAAGA
GGGTGCCTAAAGAAGAAATACAACCGACACGTGCTCAGTATCTTGTTATCCGCTCACAATGTCAATGTTA
TCCGCTCACATTTATGCTAGCATGCATTCCCTATCAGTGATAGAGATTGACATCCCTATCAGTGATAGAG
ATACTGAGCACGGAGGGTCGCCTAAAGCGATTTGTTTGCTCCCGCGTTCATACCTAGGATGTGTGGAGCA
GATCGGTCATAAGGGATATGATCGATATCCTAGGCCAGGCATCAAATAAAACGAAAGGCTCAGTCGAAAG
ACTGGGCCTTTCGTTTTATCTGTTGTTTGTCGGTGAACGCTCTCTACTAGAGTCACACTGGCTCACCTTC
GGGTGGGCCTTTCTGCGTTTATAGCTAGCTCTAGAAGCGGCCGCGAATTCCAGAAATCATCCTTAGCGAA
AGCTAAGGATTTTTTTTATCTGAAATTCTGCCTCGTGATACGCCTATTTTTATAGGTTAATGTCATGATA
ATAATGGTTTCTTAGACGTCAGGTGGCACTTTTCGGGGAAATGTGCGCGGAACCCCTATTTGTTTATTTT
TCTAAATACATTCAAATATGTATCCGCTCATGAGACAATAACCCTGATAAATGCTTCAATAATATTGAAA
AAGGAAGAGTATGAGTATTCAACATTTCCGTGTCGCCCTTATTCCCTTTTTTGCGGCATTTTGCCTTCCT
GTTTTTGCTCACCCAGAAACGCTGGTGAAAGTAAAAGATGCTGAAGATCAGTTGGGTGCACGAGTGGGTT
ACATCGAACTGGATCTCAACAGCGGTAAGATCCTTGAGAGTT
